Addgene plasmid #235253: EFS-mRuby2-bGH
Purpose: ComMAND base gene regulating mRuby2, EFS-driven
Depositing lab: Kate Galloway. Depositing organization: Massachusetts Institute of Technology. Publication: Model-guided design of microRNA-based gene circuits supports precise dosage of transgenic cargoes into diverse primary cells. Love KS, Johnstone CP, Peterman EL, Gaglione S, Birnbaum ME, Galloway KE. Cell Syst. 2025 Apr 22:101269. doi: 10.1016/j.cels.2025.101269. PubMed 40300600.
Backbone
  Vector backbone: pShip.USI (upstream inverted)
  Backbone manufacturer: Galloway lab
  Backbone size w/o insert (bp): 2046
  Vector type: Mammalian Expression, Synthetic Biology
Growth in bacteria
  Bacterial resistance: Kanamycin, 50 μg/mL
  Growth temperature: 30°C
  Growth strain: NEB Stable
  Copy number: High Copy
Gene/Insert
  Gene/Insert name: mRuby2
  Species: Entacmaea quadricolor
  Insert size (bp): 711
  Promoter: EFS (human EF1a short, intronless)
  Cloning method: Golden Gate
  Sequencing primers: 5′ ATTL2 (CATCAGAGATTTTGAGACAC); 3′ gcgtttctacaaactcttcc
Resource information
  A portion of this plasmid was derived from a plasmid made by: Addgene #90236
Terms and licenses: Academic/Nonprofit Terms; Industry Terms: Not Available to Industry
Depositor comments: Alt name: pKG1850 ; Please visit https://doi.org/10.1101/2024.06.25.600629 for bioRxiv preprint.
How to cite: EFS-mRuby2-bGH was a gift from Kate Galloway (Addgene plasmid # 235253 ; http://n2t.net/addgene:235253 ; RRID:Addgene_235253)
