[The description below was written by a language model from this plasmid's Addgene catalogue record and pLannotate feature annotations shown in this document.]
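Description:
EFS-mRuby2-bGH (alternative name pKG1850) is a compact mammalian expression plasmid of about 3.2 kb, assembled by Golden Gate cloning in the pShip.USI ("upstream inverted") backbone, a roughly 2 kb synthetic-biology shuttle vector. It is propagated in E. coli through a high-copy ColE1/pUC-type origin and selected with kanamycin via an aminoglycoside phosphotransferase (KanR) gene. Both the origin and the resistance gene are oriented opposite to the mammalian cassette. The rrnB T1 and T2 bacterial transcription terminators also sit in the backbone, where such elements usually insulate the insert region from read-through transcription. No viral packaging, integration or mammalian selection elements are annotated, so the plasmid appears suited to delivery by transfection rather than viral transduction.

The payload is a single, simple transcription unit. The EFS promoter, the short intronless core of the human EF-1α promoter, drives constitutive expression of mRuby2, a 711 bp coding sequence for a constitutively fluorescent red protein derived from Entacmaea quadricolor. The bovine growth hormone polyadenylation signal terminates the transcript. No tags, introns, microRNA hairpins or microRNA target sites appear in the feature table.

The depositor describes it as the "base gene" version for the ComMAND system, a microRNA-based gene circuit framework designed to control transgene dosage precisely in mammalian and primary cells. With only promoter, reporter and polyA annotated, it most likely acts as the unregulated reference for comparing circuit-regulated mRuby2 output, though the record does not say this explicitly. Part of the plasmid was derived from an earlier deposited plasmid.
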