Features (pLannotate 1.2.2; 7 found; start..end, strand, type, name):
     68..95      -  terminator     rrnB T2 terminator: transcription terminator T2 from the E. coli rrnB gene
    227..270     +  terminator     rrnB T1 terminator: Escherichia coli rrnB; transcription terminator T1 from the E. coli rrnB gene
    438..1026    -  rep_origin     ori: high-copy-number ColE1/pMB1/pBR322/pUC origin of replication
   1116..1925    -  CDS            KanR: aminoglycoside phosphotransferase; aph(3')-Ia; confers resistance to kanamycin in bacteria or G418 (Geneticin®) in eukaryotes
   2047..2258    +  promoter       EF-1α core promoter: core promoter for human elongation factor EF-1α
   2270..2980    +  CDS            mRuby2: mRuby2 is a basic (constitutively fluorescent) red fluorescent protein published in 2012, derived from Entacmaea quadricolor. It has moderate acid sensitivity.
   2995..3219    +  polyA_signal   bGH poly(A) signal: bovine growth hormone polyadenylation signal
>Addgene plasmid #235253 | EFS-mRuby2-bGH | addgene full sequence | sequence record 472784 | Addgene NGS Result
CGCTAGTAGACTGCAGGTGGGCCCGAGCTTAAGTAACTAACTAACAGGAAGAGTTTGTAGAAACGCAAAA
AGGCCATCCGTCAGGATGGCCTTCTGCTTAGTTTGATGCCTGGCAGTTTATGGCGGGCGTCCTGCCCGCC
ACCCTCCGGGCCGTTGCTTCACAACGTTCAAATCCGCTCCCGGCGGATTTGTCCTACTCAGGAGAGCGTT
CACCGACAAACAACAGATAAAACGAAAGGCCCAGTCTTCCGACTGAGCCTTTCGTTTTATTTGATGCCTG
GCAGTTCCCTACTCTCGCTTAGTAGTTAGACGTCCCCGAGATCCATGCTAGCGGTAATACGGTTATCCAC
AGAATCAGGGGATAACGCAGGAAAGAACATGTGAGCAAAAGGCCAGCAAAAGGCCAGGAACCGTAAAAAG
GCCGCGTTGCTGGCGTTTTTCCATAGGCTCCGCCCCCCTGACGAGCATCACAAAAATCGACGCTCAAGTC
AGAGGTGGCGAAACCCGACAGGACTATAAAGATACCAGGCGTTTCCCCCTGGAAGCTCCCTCGTGCGCTC
TCCTGTTCCGACCCTGCCGCTTACCGGATACCTGTCCGCCTTTCTCCCTTCGGGAAGCGTGGCGCTTTCT
CATAGCTCACGCTGTAGGTATCTCAGTTCGGTGTAGGTCGTTCGCTCCAAGCTGGGCTGTGTGCACGAAC
CCCCCGTTCAGCCCGACCGCTGCGCCTTATCCGGTAACTATCGTCTTGAGTCCAACCCGGTAAGACACGA
CTTATCGCCACTGGCAGCAGCCACTGGTAACAGGATTAGCAGAGCGAGGTATGTAGGCGGTGCTACAGAG
TTCTTGAAGTGGTGGCCTAACTACGGCTACACTAGAAGAACAGTATTTGGTATCTGCGCTCTGCTGAAGC
CAGTTACCTTCGGAAAAAGAGTTGGTAGCTCTTGATCCGGCAAACAAACCACCGCTGGTAGCGGTGGTTT
TTTTGTTTGCAAGCAGCAGATTACGCGCAGAAAAAAAGGATCTCAAGAAGATCCTTTGATCTTTTCTACG
GGGTCTGACGCTCAGTGGAACGGGGCCCAATCTGAATAATGTTACAACCAATTAACCAATTCTGATTAGA
AAAACTCATCGAGCATCAAATGAAACTGCAATTTATTCATATCAGGATTATCAATACCATATTTTTGAAA
AAGCCGTTTCTGTAATGAAGGAGAAAACTCACCGAGGCAGTTCCATAGGATGGCAAGATCCTGGTATCGG
TCTGCGATTCCGACTCGTCCAACATCAATACAACCTATTAATTTCCCCTCGTCAAAAATAAGGTTATCAA
GTGAGAAATCACCATGAGTGACGACTGAATCCGGTGAGAATGGCAAAAGTTTATGCATTTCTTTCCAGAC
TTGTTCAACAGGCCAGCCATTACGCTCGTCATCAAAATCACTCGCATCAACCAAACCGTTATTCATTCGT
GATTGCGCCTGAGCTAGACGAAATACGCGATCGCTGTTAAAAGGACAATTACAAACAGGAATCGAATGCA
ACCGGCGCAGGAACACTGCCAGCGCATCAACAATATTTTCACCTGAATCAGGATATTCTTCTAATACCTG
GAATGCTGTTTTTCCGGGGATCGCAGTGGTGAGTAACCATGCATCACCAGGAGTACGGATAAAATGCTTG
ATGGTCGGAAGAGGCATAAATTCCGTCAGCCAGTTTAGTCTGACCATCTCATCTGTAACATCATTGGCAA
CGCTACCTTTGCCATGTTTCAGAAACAACTCTGGCGCATCGGGCTTCCCATACAAGCGATAGATTGTCGC
ACCTGATTGCCCGACATTATCGCGAGCCCATTTATACCCATATAAATCAGCATCCATGTTGGAATTTAAT
CGCGGCCTCGACGTTTCCCGTTGAATATGGCTCATAACACCCCTTGTATTACTGTTTATGTAAGCAGACA
GTTTTATTGTTCATGATGATATATTTTTATCTTGTGCAATGTAACATCAGAGATTTTGAGACACGGGCAC
CTGCAGTCTTCGTACTGGGCAGAGCGCACATCGCCCACAGTCCCCGAGAAGTTGGGGGGAGGGGTCGGCA
ATTGAACCGGTGCCTAGAGAAGGTGGCGCGGGGTAAACTGGGAAAGTGATGTCGTGTACTGGCTCCGCCT
TTTTCCCGAGGGTGGGGGAGAACCGTATATAAGTGCAGTAGTCGCCGTGAACGTTCTTTTTCGCAACGGG
TTTGCCGCCAGAACACAGTAATGGCCACCATGGTGTCTAAGGGCGAAGAGCTGATCAAGGAAAATATGCG
TATGAAGGTGGTCATGGAAGGTTCGGTCAACGGCCACCAATTCAAATGCACAGGTGAAGGAGAAGGCAAT
CCGTACATGGGAACTCAAACCATGAGGATCAAAGTCATCGAGGGAGGACCCCTGCCATTTGCCTTTGACA
TTCTTGCCACGTCGTTCATGTATGGCAGCCGTACTTTTATCAAGTACCCGAAAGGCATTCCTGATTTCTT
TAAACAGTCCTTTCCTGAGGGTTTTACTTGGGAAAGAGTTACGAGATACGAAGATGGTGGAGTCGTCACC
GTCATGCAGGACACCAGCCTTGAGGATGGCTGTCTCGTTTACCACGTCCAAGTCAGAGGGGTAAACTTTC
CCTCCAATGGTCCCGTGATGCAGAAGAAGACCAAGGGTTGGGAGCCTAATACAGAGATGATGTATCCAGC
AGATGGTGGTCTGAGGGGATACACTCATATGGCACTGAAAGTTGATGGTGGTGGCCATCTGTCTTGCTCT
TTCGTAACAACTTACAGGTCAAAAAAGACCGTCGGGAACATCAAGATGCCCGGTATCCATGCCGTTGATC
ACCGCCTGGAAAGGTTAGAGGAAAGTGACAATGAAATGTTCGTAGTACAACGCGAACACGCAGTTGCCAA
GTTCGCCGGGCTTGGTGGTGGGATGGACGAGCTGTACAAGTAACAACGTTGCACCTGTGCCTTCTAGTTG
CCAGCCATCTGTTGTTTGCCCCTCCCCCGTGCCTTCCTTGACCCTGGAAGGTGCCACTCCCACTGTCCTT
TCCTAATAAAATGAGGAAATTGCATCGCATTGTCTGAGTAGGTGTCATTCTATTCTGGGGGGTGGGGTGG
GGCAGGACAGCAAGGGGGAGGATTGGGAAGACAATAGCAGGCATGCTGGGGATGCGGTGGGCTCTATGG
