>Addgene plasmid #235253 | EFS-mRuby2-bGH | depositor partial sequence | sequence record 463129 | mRuby2
ATGGTGTCTAAGGGCGAAGAGCTGATCAAGGAAAATATGCGTATGAAGGTGGTCATGGAAGGTTCGGTCA
ACGGCCACCAATTCAAATGCACAGGTGAAGGAGAAGGCAATCCGTACATGGGAACTCAAACCATGAGGAT
CAAAGTCATCGAGGGAGGACCCCTGCCATTTGCCTTTGACATTCTTGCCACGTCGTTCATGTATGGCAGC
CGTACTTTTATCAAGTACCCGAAAGGCATTCCTGATTTCTTTAAACAGTCCTTTCCTGAGGGTTTTACTT
GGGAAAGAGTTACGAGATACGAAGATGGTGGAGTCGTCACCGTCATGCAGGACACCAGCCTTGAGGATGG
CTGTCTCGTTTACCACGTCCAAGTCAGAGGGGTAAACTTTCCCTCCAATGGTCCCGTGATGCAGAAGAAG
ACCAAGGGTTGGGAGCCTAATACAGAGATGATGTATCCAGCAGATGGTGGTCTGAGGGGATACACTCATA
TGGCACTGAAAGTTGATGGTGGTGGCCATCTGTCTTGCTCTTTCGTAACAACTTACAGGTCAAAAAAGAC
CGTCGGGAACATCAAGATGCCCGGTATCCATGCCGTTGATCACCGCCTGGAAAGGTTAGAGGAAAGTGAC
AATGAAATGTTCGTAGTACAACGCGAACACGCAGTTGCCAAGTTCGCCGGGCTTGGTGGTGGGATGGACG
AGCTGTACAAG
